Addgene plasmid #162695: pFE-Rrub-FII-prk
Purpose: Expresses R. rubrum Form II rubisco and S. elongatus Prk
Depositing lab: David Savage. Depositing organization: University of California, Berkeley. Publication: Functional reconstitution of a bacterial CO2 concentrating mechanism in E. coli. Flamholz AI, Dugan E, Blikstad C, Gleizer S, Ben-Nissan R, Amram S, Antonovsky N, Ravishankar S, Noor E, Bar-Even A, Milo R, Savage D. Elife. 2020 Oct 21;9. pii: 59882. doi: 10.7554/eLife.59882. PubMed 33084575.
Backbone
  Vector backbone: pFE21 (derived from pZE21expressing under PLtet0-1 and constitutive tetR)
  Backbone size w/o insert (bp): 3127
  Total vector size (bp): 5596
  Vector type: Bacterial Expression
Growth in bacteria
  Bacterial resistance: Kanamycin, 50 μg/mL
  Growth temperature: 37°C
  Growth strain: DH5alpha
  Growth instructions: Do not induce with aTc in LB, it will induce prk toxicity. If you want to express the genes do so in minimal media.
  Copy number: High Copy
Gene/Insert 1
  Gene/Insert name: Rubrum Form II rubisco
  Species: R. rubrum
  Insert size (bp): 1401
  Promoter: PLtet0-1 promoter
  Cloning method: Gibson Cloning
  Sequencing primers: 5′ gaaagccatccagtttactttgca; 3′ GCGTTCACCGACAAACAACA
Gene/Insert 2
  Gene/Insert name: S. elongatus PRK
  Species: S. elongatus
  Insert size (bp): 1020
  Promoter: under same promoter
  Cloning method: Gibson Cloning
  Sequencing primers: 5′ gaaagccatccagtttactttgca; 3′ GCGTTCACCGACAAACAACA
Terms and licenses: Academic/Nonprofit Terms; Industry Terms: Not Available to Industry
How to cite: pFE-Rrub-FII-prk was a gift from David Savage (Addgene plasmid # 162695 ; http://n2t.net/addgene:162695 ; RRID:Addgene_162695)
