[The description below was written by a language model from this plasmid's Addgene catalogue record and pLannotate feature annotations shown in this document.]
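Description:
pFE-Rrub-FII-prk is a 5.6 kb bacterial expression plasmid built on pFE21, a derivative of the pZE21 vector that combines the PLtetO-1 promoter with a constitutively expressed tetR gene. It replicates in E. coli from a high-copy ColE1/pMB1-type origin and is selected with kanamycin through the neo (nptII) gene, which is followed by the phage lambda t0 terminator. The short tnpA, AmpR and multiple-cloning-site fragments in the annotation appear to be backbone remnants rather than functional elements.

The payload is a two-gene operon assembled by Gibson cloning. A single PLtetO-1 promoter, a modified lambda PL promoter carrying tet operator sites, drives first cbbM, which encodes the Form II rubisco of Rhodospirillum rubrum, and then the phosphoribulokinase (Prk) gene of Synechococcus elongatus. Transcription ends at the rrnB T1 terminator. The automated annotation labels the second reading frame as a fragment of an Arabidopsis phosphoribulokinase. This most likely reflects a homology match, since the catalogue entry gives S. elongatus as the source. TetR is encoded on the opposite strand under a bla (AmpR) promoter and keeps the operon repressed until a tetracycline-class inducer such as anhydrotetracycline releases it from the operators.

Prk produces ribulose 1,5-bisphosphate and rubisco carboxylates it, so together the two enzymes give E. coli the core carbon-fixing steps of the Calvin cycle. The record notes that Prk expression can be toxic under some conditions, which explains the tight repression. The plasmid was deposited with work on reconstituting a bacterial CO2-concentrating mechanism in E. coli.
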