Features (pLannotate 1.2.2; 13 found; start..end, strand, type, name):
    392..486     -  terminator     lambda t0 terminator: transcription terminator from phage lambda
    520..1311    -  CDS            neo: KKA2_KLEPN - Also known as kan, nptII. Experimental evidence at protein level: Swiss-Prot protein existence level 1. Resistance to kanamycin, neomycin, paromomycin, ribostamycin, butirosin and gentamicin B. From Klebsiella pneumoniae.
   1343..1462    -  CDS            tnpA (fragment): TN5P_ECOLX - Also known as tnp. Experimental evidence at protein level: Swiss-Prot protein existence level 1. Mediates transposition of transposon Tn5 by a 'cut and paste' mechanism. First, the monomeric transposase binds the 19 bp inverted DNA repeats flanking the transposon. Then, dimerization of the DNA- bound transposase creates a synaptic DNA complex. After nicking of the first DNA strand, excision of the transposon proceeds through a series of intermediates. The transposase then mediates the insertion of the transposon at a new site by strand transfer. The activity of the wild- type tran
   1529..1602    +  promoter       PLtetO-1 promoter: modified phage lambda PL promoter with tet operator sites (Lutz and Bujard, 1997)
   1630..3027    +  CDS            cbbM (sequence withheld): RBL2_RHORU - Also known as cbbL2, rbpL. Experimental evidence at protein level: Swiss-Prot protein existence level 1. RuBisCO catalyzes two reactions: the carboxylation of D- ribulose 1,5-bisphosphate, the primary event in carbon dioxide fixation, as well as the oxidative fragmentation of the pentose substrate. Both reactions occur simultaneously and in competition at the same active site. From Rhodospirillum rubrum.
   3118..4077    +  CDS            KPPR_ARATH (fragment): Experimental evidence at protein level: Swiss-Prot protein existence level 1. From Arabidopsis thaliana (Mouse-ear cress).
   4102..4125    -  misc_feature   MCS (fragment): pBluescript multiple cloning site
   4149..4235    +  terminator     rrnB T1 terminator: Escherichia coli rrnB; transcription terminator T1 from the E. coli rrnB gene
   4284..4323    -  CDS            AmpR (fragment): β-lactamase; bla; confers resistance to ampicillin, carbenicillin, and related antibiotics
   4324..4366    -  promoter       AmpR promoter (fragment): bla
   4408..5031    -  CDS            TetR: tetracycline repressor TetR; tetR from transposon Tn10; TetR binds to the tetracycline operator tetO to inhibit transcription. This inhibition can be relieved by adding tetracycline or doxycycline.
   5032..5136    -  promoter       AmpR promoter: bla
   5312..304     -  rep_origin     ori (across the origin): high-copy-number ColE1/pMB1/pBR322/pUC origin of replication
>Addgene plasmid #162695 | pFE-Rrub-FII-prk | addgene full sequence | sequence record 324150 | Addgene NGS Result
CGCCTTATCCGGTAACTATCGTCTTGAGTCCAACCCGGTAAGACACGACTTATCGCCACTGGCAGCAGCC
ACTGGTAACAGGATTAGCAGAGCGAGGTATGTAGGCGGTGCTACAGAGTTCTTGAAGTGGTGGCCTAACT
ACGGCTACACTAGAAGGACAGTATTTGGTATCTGCGCTCTGCTGAAGCCAGTTACCTTCGGAAAAAGAGT
TGGTAGCTCTTGATCCGGCAAACAAACCACCGCTGGTAGCGGTGGTTTTTTTGTTTGCAAGCAGCAGATT
ACGCGCAGAAAAAAAGGATCTCAAGAAGATCCTTTGATCTTTTCTACGGGGTCTGACGCTCAGTGGAACG
AAAACTCACGTTAAGGGATTTTGGTCATGACTAGTGCTTGGATTCTCACCAATAAAAAACGCCCGGCGGC
AACCGAGCGTTCTGAACAAATCCAGATGGAGTTCTGAGGTCATTACTGGATCTATCAACAGGAGTCCAAG
CGAGCTCTCGAACCCCAGAGTCCCGCTCAGAAGAACTCGTCAAGAAGGCGATAGAAGGCGATGCGCTGCG
AATCGGGAGCGGCGATACCGTAAAGCACGAGGAAGCGGTCAGCCCATTCGCCGCCAAGCTCTTCAGCAAT
ATCACGGGTAGCCAACGCTATGTCCTGATAGCGGTCCGCCACACCCAGCCGGCCACAGTCGATGAATCCA
GAAAAGCGGCCATTTTCCACCATGATATTCGGCAAGCAGGCATCGCCATGGGTCACGACGAGATCCTCGC
CGTCGGGCATGCGCGCCTTGAGCCTGGCGAACAGTTCGGCTGGCGCGAGCCCCTGATGCTCTTCGTCCAG
ATCATCCTGATCGACAAGACCGGCTTCCATCCGAGTACGTGCTCGCTCGATGCGATGTTTCGCTTGGTGG
TCGAATGGGCAGGTAGCCGGATCAAGCGTATGCAGCCGCCGCATTGCATCAGCCATGATGGATACTTTCT
CGGCAGGAGCAAGGTGAGATGACAGGAGATCCTGCCCCGGCACTTCGCCCAATAGCAGCCAGTCCCTTCC
CGCTTCAGTGACAACGTCGAGCACAGCTGCGCAAGGAACGCCCGTCGTGGCCAGCCACGATAGCCGCGCT
GCCTCGTCCTGCAGTTCATTCAGGGCACCGGACAGGTCGGTCTTGACAAAAAGAACCGGGCGCCCCTGCG
CTGACAGCCGGAACACGGCGGCATCAGAGCAGCCGATTGTCTGTTGTGCCCAGTCATAGCCGAATAGCCT
CTCCACCCAAGCGGCCGGAGAACCTGCGTGCAATCCATCTTGTTCAATCATGCGAAACGATCCTCATCCT
GTCTCTTGATCAGATCTTGATCCCCTGCGCCATCAGATCCTTGGCGGCAAGAAAGCCATCCAGTTTACTT
TGCAGGGCTTCCCAACCTTACCAGAGGGCGCCCCAGCTGGCAATTCCGACGTCTAAGAAACCATTATTAT
CATGACATTAACCTATAAAAATAGGCGTATCACGAGGCCCTTTCGTCTTCACCTCGAGTCCCTATCAGTG
ATAGAGATTGACATCCCTATCAGTGATAGAGATACTGAGCACATCAGCAGGACGCACTGACCGAATTCAT
TAAAGAGGAGAAAGGTACC
[1398 nt withheld, positions 1630-3027]
TAAATCTAATAGAAATAATTTTGTTTAACTTTATAAGCAGGACCGGCGGCGATGCATCATCACCATCACC
ACAGCAAGCCAGATCGTGTTGTTTTGATCGGCGTTGCCGGTGACTCCGGTTGCGGCAAATCAACCTTCCT
AAATCGCCTTGCCGACTTGTTTGGTACGGAATTGATGACGGTCATCTGCTTGGATGACTATCACAGTCTC
GATCGCAAGGGCCGGAAGGAAGCAGGCGTAACGGCTTTGGATCCCCGCGCCAACAACTTTGACTTGATGT
ATGAACAGGTCAAGGCGTTGAAGAACGGCGAAACGATCATGAAGCCGATCTACAACCATGAAACCGGCTT
GATCGATCCGCCCGAAAAAATCGAACCCAATCGCATCATTGTGATCGAGGGTCTGCATCCGCTTTACGAC
GAGCGCGTGCGTGAACTGCTCGATTTCAGCGTTTACCTCGACATCGATGACGAAGTCAAAATCGCTTGGA
AGATCCAACGCGATATGGCAGAACGCGGCCACTCCTACGAAGATGTCCTCGCCTCGATCGAAGCGCGCCG
CCCTGACTTCAAGGCCTACATTGAGCCCCAGCGTGGCCATGCGGACATCGTCATCCGCGTCATGCCGACC
CAGCTAATCCCCAATGACACCGAGCGCAAGGTGCTGCGGGTGCAGTTGATCCAACGGGAAGGCCGCGATG
GTTTTGAGCCGGCTTACCTGTTCGACGAAGGTTCGACCATCCAGTGGACGCCCTGCGGTCGTAAGCTGAC
CTGCTCCTATCCGGGCATTCGCTTAGCCTACGGCCCTGACACCTACTACGGTCACGAAGTCTCAGTGCTT
GAGGTCGACGGTCAGTTCGAGAACCTCGAAGAGATGATCTACGTCGAGGGCCACCTCAGCAAGACCGACA
CGCAGTACTACGGTGAGTTGACCCACCTGCTGCTACAGCACAAAGATTACCCGGGTTCGAACAACGGCAC
GGGTCTGTTCCAAGTGCTGACCGGCCTGAAAATGCGGGCGGCCTATGAGCGTTTGACCTCCCAAGCAGCA
CCCGTCGCCGCTAGTGTCTAGATGGAATTCCTGCAGCCCGGGGGATCCCATGGTACGCGTGCTAGAGGCA
TCAAATAAAACGAAAGGCTCAGTCGAAAGACTGGGCCTTTCGTTTTATCTGTTGTTTGTCGGTGAACGCT
CTCCTGAGTAGGACAAATCCGCCGCCGCTAGCAGTTCGTAGACGGAAACAAACGCAGAATCCAAGCAAAA
GGGAATAAGGGCGACACGGAAATGTTGAATACTCATACTCTTCCTTTTTCAATATTATTGAAGCATTTAT
CAGGGTTATGTCCACTGGGTTCGTGCCTTCATCCGGATATCCAGGAACTGTTAAGACCCACTTTCACATT
TAAGTTGTTTTTCTAATCCGCATATGATCAATTCAAGGCCGAATAAGAAGGCTGGCTCTGCACCTTGGTG
ATCAAATAATTCGATAGCTTGTCGTAATAATGGCGGCATACTATCAGTAGTAGGTGTTTCCCTTTCTTCT
TTAGCGACTTGATGCTCTTGATCTTCCAATACGCAACCTAAAGTAAAATGCCCCACAGCGCTGAGTGCAT
ATAATGCATTCTCTAGTGAAAAACCTTGTTGGCATAAAAAGGCTAATTGATTTTCGAGAGTTTCATACTG
TTTTTCTGTAGGCCGTGTACCTAAATGTACTTTTGCTCCATCGCGATGACTTAGTAAAGCACATCTAAAA
CTTTTAGCGTTATTACGTAAAAAATCTTGCCAGCTTTCCCCTTCTAAAGGGCAAAAGTGAGTATGGTGCC
TATCTAACATCTCAATGGCTAAGGCGTCGAGCAAAGCCCGCTTATTTTTTACATGCCAATACAATGTAGG
CTGCTCTACACCTAGCTTCTGGGCGAGTTTACGGGTTGTTAAACCTTCGATTCCGACCTCATTAAGCAGC
TCTAATGCGCTGTTAATCACTTTACTTTTATCTAATCTAGACATACTCTTCCTTTTTCAATATTATTGAA
GCATTTATCAGGGTTATTGTCTCATGAGCGGATACATATTTGAATGTATTTAGAAAAATAAACAAATAGG
GGTTCCGCGTTTCCCTCGACAATTCGCGCTAGACCTAGGGCGTTCGGCTGCGGCGAGCGGTATCAGCTCA
CTCAAAGGCGGTAATACGGTTATCCACAGAATCAGGGGATAACGCAGGAAAGAACATGTGAGCAAAAGGC
CAGCAAAAGGCCAGGAACCGTAAAAAGGCCGCGTTGCTGGCGTTTTTCCATAGGCTCCGCCCCCCTGACG
AGCATCACAAAAATCGACGCTCAAGTCAGAGGTGGCGAAACCCGACAGGACTATAAAGATACCAGGCGTT
TCCCCCTGGAAGCTCCCTCGTGCGCTCTCCTGTTCCGACCCTGCCGCTTACCGGATACCTGTCCGCCTTT
CTCCCTTCGGGAAGCGTGGCGCTTTCTCATAGCTCACGCTGTAGGTATCTCAGTTCGGTGTAGGTCGTTC
GCTCCAAGCTGGGCTGTGTGCACGAACCCCCCGTTCAGCCCGACCGCTG
